>Addgene plasmid #178776 | pSth_Cas8 | addgene full sequence | sequence record 354384 | Addgene NGS Result
ATCCGGATATAGTTCCTCCTTTCAGCAAAAAACCCCTCAAGACCCGTTTAGAGGCCCCAAGGGGTTATGC
TAGTTATTGCTCAGCGGTGGCAGCAGCCAACTCAGCTTCCTTTCGGGCTTTGTTAGCAGCCGGATCTCAG
TGGTGGTGGTGGTGGTGTTTCAATTGCTGCCGCAGCCAGAAGTCAAACGAATTATAAGCTGTAGCTATGT
TCTTGATGCGACCATCTTTCTGTATGCCCAGATAATCACGAGCACCGCCCTGATGTAAAATAACCTCGGC
CTCGGCTTTGACAATTTTTTTCAATAGTACGCGCCATTCCTGGATTTTCGAATCCTTATCATCTTCAGGC
TGGATAGATGCCAGCCACTGACGGAACGGCTGGTCAATTTTAAAGTACAGCGACTCCACTATTTGCTGTG
TGTAACTGCCATTCGAAATGTTGCGGATTTCTTTGATGTCATTAATGTAAGTTTTGTACGTCCGGCTGAT
GATTTTCTTCGTCTCTTCAACTACTTCATTAATCCGCGGCACCCAACCGCCTTCGTCCAAATCAGTCAGC
ACTAGATCATTAATAAAAATAGAATCAATAACTTCATCCGTCGGTAAACGTGATTGCGGATTCCCGTCGT
CCTGCATAGAAATTGCCACTATGTTTGACAGACGATTACCAATAATATCATCGATATACGTTAACCATTC
GATTACACCCGGCTTCCGATGCTGAAGATCAGTATCCTTTATGCTGAGCAGACCGAAGGATCTCCAAAGA
GACTGATTTAATAAGTGTTTTTTCGGAGTATAGCTGTCGCGATTTTTTCCCGAGACATTATATTTCCATA
ATGTCATCGGTTCCAAAAAATTATCACGGTGGTTTATGTCAGGTAATTTCACAATATCAAATGAGAACGG
TTTATTTAAATTAAAATCCGGGTCGATATAGATCCCTTTGGACCACACCGTATATAAACTGGCTATGTTG
GTAATATCTTTTTCATCCAGATAAGATTTGATAATATCGCTGGATTTCCGCTCCCAGCATGGACGCTGAA
TGTTTTCAACGTTGCCACATTCATTATAGGGGGATATATAATTCAGAAGGAGAGTTTCGAATAACGTGTT
CCCCTTAATATAAATCGCACCAATATCGAACAGCCAGCCCTTTGAAGGGGTATATTTCTCGTTACCAAAG
ATGACTTTATCCGACACGCCGCTATACCCCTGAAATGTGATTAACCAACGTGCTAATTCTGCCGCTGTCA
GGGTGTTTTTATTTTCTTCATCTTTAGGGCTAAACAGGGCGATTTTATTACCGGATTCCGAAATGATACG
GTTAATATTTTTTCCCAATATGCTGGTGCCCTTAGCTTTTGAAATTTTATCTCCTGCAATGTCCTCTTTG
GTGACCTGAAAGAATGGATATTTCTGATCAAACAGGTAAAAACGATCACGCCACTTTTCCAGATACTGAT
TTACAATATTCGGAAAACGTTTGTTTGTCCACAATTTCTCCCAGGTTTCATACAGTGCCTCCTCGTAATT
TTCAATATCCATTTCGTCAACCGGCTCGAGCTGATTCCAACCCTCATCTATTGTCAGATATTCATAAGCA
TTGCCATCGATATCAAAGCGTGAAAAAACTGTATGGAGCACGGCCAGCAGCACACGCAACACAGCAAAAT
CTTGGGTTTTTGTGTCTCCCGCTAGTTCTTTGTATTGATGAGCATTTGTGAAAAGATCCTGAAGCGAAAC
ATCTTTCGTACTGCCTTTTTCGTCATAAATAACCGAAATCCAAGGTTCATCTAAAAGGTTAAACCGACTC
ATAAAATACCTCCTTATTATTTGCTATCTCTATACTAGAGGGGAATTGTTATCCGCTCACAATTCCCCTA
TAGTGAGTCGTATTAATTTCGCGGGATCGAGATCTCGATCCTCTACGCCGGACGCATCGTGGCCGGCATC
ACCGGCGCCACAGGTGCGGTTGCTGGCGCCTATATCGCCGACATCACCGATGGGGAAGATCGGGCTCGCC
ACTTCGGGCTCATGAGCGCTTGTTTCGGCGTGGGTATGGTGGCAGGCCCCGTGGCCGGGGGACTGTTGGG
CGCCATCTCCTTGCATGCACCATTCCTTGCGGCGGCGGTGCTCAACGGCCTCAACCTACTACTGGGCTGC
TTCCTAATGCAGGAGTCGCATAAGGGAGAGCGTCGAGATCCCGGACACCATCGAATGGCGCAAAACCTTT
CGCGGTATGGCATGATAGCGCCCGGAAGAGAGTCAATTCAGGGTGGTGAATGTGAAACCAGTAACGTTAT
ACGATGTCGCAGAGTATGCCGGTGTCTCTTATCAGACCGTTTCCCGCGTGGTGAACCAGGCCAGCCACGT
TTCTGCGAAAACGCGGGAAAAAGTGGAAGCGGCGATGGCGGAGCTGAATTACATTCCCAACCGCGTGGCA
CAACAACTGGCGGGCAAACAGTCGTTGCTGATTGGCGTTGCCACCTCCAGTCTGGCCCTGCACGCGCCGT
CGCAAATTGTCGCGGCGATTAAATCTCGCGCCGATCAACTGGGTGCCAGCGTGGTGGTGTCGATGGTAGA
ACGAAGCGGCGTCGAAGCCTGTAAAGCGGCGGTGCACAATCTTCTCGCGCAACGCGTCAGTGGGCTGATC
ATTAACTATCCGCTGGATGACCAGGATGCCATTGCTGTGGAAGCTGCCTGCACTAATGTTCCGGCGTTAT
TTCTTGATGTCTCTGACCAGACACCCATCAACAGTATTATTTTCTCCCATGAAGACGGTACGCGACTGGG
CGTGGAGCATCTGGTCGCATTGGGTCACCAGCAAATCGCGCTGTTAGCGGGCCCATTAAGTTCTGTCTCG
GCGCGTCTGCGTCTGGCTGGCTGGCATAAATATCTCACTCGCAATCAAATTCAGCCGATAGCGGAACGGG
AAGGCGACTGGAGTGCCATGTCCGGTTTTCAACAAACCATGCAAATGCTGAATGAGGGCATCGTTCCCAC
TGCGATGCTGGTTGCCAACGATCAGATGGCGCTGGGCGCAATGCGCGCCATTACCGAGTCCGGGCTGCGC
GTTGGTGCGGATATCTCGGTAGTGGGATACGACGATACCGAAGACAGCTCATGTTATATCCCGCCGTTAA
CCACCATCAAACAGGATTTTCGCCTGCTGGGGCAAACCAGCGTGGACCGCTTGCTGCAACTCTCTCAGGG
CCAGGCGGTGAAGGGCAATCAGCTGTTGCCCGTCTCACTGGTGAAAAGAAAAACCACCCTGGCGCCCAAT
ACGCAAACCGCCTCTCCCCGCGCGTTGGCCGATTCATTAATGCAGCTGGCACGACAGGTTTCCCGACTGG
AAAGCGGGCAGTGAGCGCAACGCAATTAATGTAAGTTAGCTCACTCATTAGGCACCGGGATCTCGACCGA
TGCCCTTGAGAGCCTTCAACCCAGTCAGCTCCTTCCGGTGGGCGCGGGGCATGACTATCGTCGCCGCACT
TATGACTGTCTTCTTTATCATGCAACTCGTAGGACAGGTGCCGGCAGCGCTCTGGGTCATTTTCGGCGAG
GACCGCTTTCGCTGGAGCGCGACGATGATCGGCCTGTCGCTTGCGGTATTCGGAATCTTGCACGCCCTCG
CTCAAGCCTTCGTCACTGGTCCCGCCACCAAACGTTTCGGCGAGAAGCAGGCCATTATCGCCGGCATGGC
GGCCCCACGGGTGCGCATGATCGTGCTCCTGTCGTTGAGGACCCGGCTAGGCTGGCGGGGTTGCCTTACT
GGTTAGCAGAATGAATCACCGATACGCGAGCGAACGTGAAGCGACTGCTGCTGCAAAACGTCTGCGACCT
GAGCAACAACATGAATGGTCTTCGGTTTCCGTGTTTCGTAAAGTCTGGAAACGCGGAAGTCAGCGCCCTG
CACCATTATGTTCCGGATCTGCATCGCAGGATGCTGCTGGCTACCCTGTGGAACACCTACATCTGTATTA
ACGAAGCGCTGGCATTGACCCTGAGTGATTTTTCTCTGGTCCCGCCGCATCCATACCGCCAGTTGTTTAC
CCTCACAACGTTCCAGTAACCGGGCATGTTCATCATCAGTAACCCGTATCGTGAGCATCCTCTCTCGTTT
CATCGGTATCATTACCCCCATGAACAGAAATCCCCCTTACACGGAGGCATCAGTGACCAAACAGGAAAAA
ACCGCCCTTAACATGGCCCGCTTTATCAGAAGCCAGACATTAACGCTTCTGGAGAAACTCAACGAGCTGG
ACGCGGATGAACAGGCAGACATCTGTGAATCGCTTCACGACCACGCTGATGAGCTTTACCGCAGCTGCCT
CGCGCGTTTCGGTGATGACGGTGAAAACCTCTGACACATGCAGCTCCCGGAGACGGTCACAGCTTGTCTG
TAAGCGGATGCCGGGAGCAGACAAGCCCGTCAGGGCGCGTCAGCGGGTGTTGGCGGGTGTCGGGGCGCAG
CCATGACCCAGTCACGTAGCGATAGCGGAGTGTATACTGGCTTAACTATGCGGCATCAGAGCAGATTGTA
CTGAGAGTGCACCATTGCGGTGTGAAATACCGCACAGATGCGTAAGGAGAAAATACCGCATCAGGCGCTC
TTCCGCTTCCTCGCTCACTGACTCGCTGCGCTCGGTCGTTCGGCTGCGGCGAGCGGTATCAGCTCACTCA
AAGGCGGTAATACGGTTATCCACAGAATCAGGGGATAACGCAGGAAAGAACATGTGAGCAAAAGGCCAGC
AAAAGGCCAGGAACCGTAAAAAGGCCGCGTTGCTGGCGTTTTTCCATAGGCTCCGCCCCCCTGACGAGCA
TCACAAAAATCGACGCTCAAGTCAGAGGTGGCGAAACCCGACAGGACTATAAAGATACCAGGCGTTTCCC
CCTGGAAGCTCCCTCGTGCGCTCTCCTGTTCCGACCCTGCCGCTTACCGGATACCTGTCCGCCTTTCTCC
CTTCGGGAAGCGTGGCGCTTTCTCATAGCTCACGCTGTAGGTATCTCAGTTCGGTGTAGGTCGTTCGCTC
CAAGCTGGGCTGTGTGCACGAACCCCCCGTTCAGCCCGACCGCTGCGCCTTATCCGGTAACTATCGTCTT
GAGTCCAACCCGGTAAGACACGACTTATCGCCACTGGCAGCAGCCACTGGTAACAGGATTAGCAGAGCGA
GGTATGTAGGCGGTGCTACAGAGTTCTTGAAGTGGTGGCCTAACTACGGCTACACTAGAAGGACAGTATT
TGGTATCTGCGCTCTGCTGAAGCCAGTTACCTTCGGAAAAAGAGTTGGTAGCTCTTGATCCGGCAAACAA
ACCACCGCTGGTAGCGGTGGTTTTTTTGTTTGCAAGCAGCAGATTACGCGCAGAAAAAAAGGATCTCAAG
AAGATCCTTTGATCTTTTCTACGGGGTCTGACGCTCAGTGGAACGAAAACTCACGTTAAGGGATTTTGGT
CATGAACAATAAAACTGTCTGCTTACATAAACAGTAATACAAGGGGTGTTATGAGCCATATTCAACGGGA
AACGTCTTGCTCTAGGCCGCGATTAAATTCCAACATGGATGCTGATTTATATGGGTATAAATGGGCTCGC
GATAATGTCGGGCAATCAGGTGCGACAATCTATCGATTGTATGGGAAGCCCGATGCGCCAGAGTTGTTTC
TGAAACATGGCAAAGGTAGCGTTGCCAATGATGTTACAGATGAGATGGTCAGACTAAACTGGCTGACGGA
ATTTATGCCTCTTCCGACCATCAAGCATTTTATCCGTACTCCTGATGATGCATGGTTACTCACCACTGCG
ATCCCCGGGAAAACAGCATTCCAGGTATTAGAAGAATATCCTGATTCAGGTGAAAATATTGTTGATGCGC
TGGCAGTGTTCCTGCGCCGGTTGCATTCGATTCCTGTTTGTAATTGTCCTTTTAACAGCGATCGCGTATT
TCGTCTCGCTCAGGCGCAATCACGAATGAATAACGGTTTGGTTGATGCGAGTGATTTTGATGACGAGCGT
AATGGCTGGCCTGTTGAACAAGTCTGGAAAGAAATGCATAAACTTTTGCCATTCTCACCGGATTCAGTCG
TCACTCATGGTGATTTCTCACTTGATAACCTTATTTTTGACGAGGGGAAATTAATAGGTTGTATTGATGT
TGGACGAGTCGGAATCGCAGACCGATACCAGGATCTTGCCATCCTATGGAACTGCCTCGGTGAGTTTTCT
CCTTCATTACAGAAACGGCTTTTTCAAAAATATGGTATTGATAATCCTGATATGAATAAATTGCAGTTTC
ATTTGATGCTCGATGAGTTTTTCTAAGAATTAATTCATGAGCGGATACATATTTGAATGTATTTAGAAAA
ATAAACAAATAGGGGTTCCGCGCACATTTCCCCGAAAAGTGCCACCTAAATTGTAAGCGTTAATATTTTG
TTAAAATTCGCGTTAAATTTTTGTTAAATCAGCTCATTTTTTAACCAATAGGCCGAAATCGGCAAAATCC
CTTATAAATCAAAAGAATAGACCGAGATAGGGT
[37 nt withheld, positions 6544-6580]
AAAGAACGTGGACTCCAACGTCAAAGG
[49 nt withheld, positions 6608-6656]
T
[91 nt withheld, positions 6658-6748]
G
[124 nt withheld, positions 6750-6873]
CCCATTCGCCA
Features (pLannotate 1.2.2; 17 found; start..end, strand, type, name):
     26..73      -  terminator     T7 terminator: transcription terminator for bacteriophage T7 RNA polymerase
     81..130     -  CDS            SET1 (fragment): solubility-enhancement tag derived from T7 phage gene 10B
    140..157     -  CDS            9xHis (fragment): 9xHis affinity tag
   1862..1886    -  protein_bind   lac operator: The lac repressor binds to the lac operator to inhibit transcription in E. coli. This inhibition can be relieved by adding lactose or isopropyl-β-D-thiogalactopyranoside (IPTG). lac repressor encoded by lacI
   1887..1905    -  promoter       T7 promoter: promoter for bacteriophage T7 RNA polymerase
   1927..2206    +  CDS            TcR (fragment): tetracycline efflux protein; tet; confers resistance to tetracycline
   2214..2291    +  promoter       lacI promoter: lacI
   2292..3374    +  CDS            lacI: lac repressor; lacI; The lac repressor binds to the lac operator to inhibit transcription in E. coli. This inhibition can be relieved by adding lactose or isopropyl-β-D-thiogalactopyranoside (IPTG).
   3387..3408    +  protein_bind   CAP binding site: CAP binding activates transcription in the presence of cAMP. E. coli catabolite activator protein
   3423..3714    +  CDS            TcR (fragment): tetracycline efflux protein; tet; confers resistance to tetracycline
   3786..4166    -  CDS            YPB1_ECOLX: Protein predicted: Swiss-Prot protein existence level 4. From Escherichia coli.
   4183..4374    +  CDS            rop: Rop protein, which maintains plasmids at low copy number; rop
   4476..4615    +  misc_feature   bom: basis of mobility region from pBR322
   4801..5389    -  rep_origin     ori: high-copy-number ColE1/pMB1/pBR322/pUC origin of replication
   5511..6326    +  CDS            KanR: aminoglycoside phosphotransferase; aph(3')-Ia; confers resistance to kanamycin in bacteria or G418 (Geneticin®) in eukaryotes
   6335..6392    -  promoter       AmpR promoter (fragment): bla
   6445..6873    -  rep_origin     f1 ori (sequence partly withheld): f1 bacteriophage origin of replication; arrow indicates direction of (+) strand synthesis
