[The description below was written by a language model from this plasmid's Addgene catalogue record and pLannotate feature annotations shown in this document.]
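Description:
pSth_Cas8 is a bacterial expression plasmid built on the pET28b backbone that carries the cas8 gene of the Streptococcus thermophilus type I-E CRISPR-Cas system, the large subunit of the multi-protein Cascade effector complex. It replicates through a ColE1/pBR322-type origin accompanied by the rop gene and the bom mobility region, consistent with the low copy number listed in the record, and is selected with kanamycin via the aph(3')-Ia aminoglycoside phosphotransferase gene. An f1 phage origin is also present, along with short backbone remnants annotated as tetracycline-resistance fragments that are not functional markers.

The expression cassette follows the standard pET design: a T7 promoter immediately followed by a lac operator, and a T7 terminator at the far end, with a plasmid-borne lacI gene under its own promoter supplying repressor. Transcription therefore depends on T7 RNA polymerase and, in cells, is relieved by IPTG. The annotation software did not label the cas8 coding sequence itself, but the roughly 1.7 kb unannotated stretch between the promoter/operator and the terminator-proximal elements is where the insert would sit. A short His-tag-coding fragment lies downstream of this region, the position of the C-terminal His tag in pET28 vectors; the record does not state whether Cas8 is translated in frame with it. The cloning sites are also unrecorded.

According to the associated publication title, the plasmid belongs to work on rapid cell-free characterization of multi-subunit CRISPR effectors and transposons, suggesting it is used to supply Cas8 alongside separate constructs for other Cascade components in T7-driven expression reactions.
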