Addgene plasmid #178776: pSth_Cas8
Purpose: Expression of S. thermophilus type I-E cas8
Depositing lab: Chase Beisel. Depositing organization: Helmholtz-Zentrum fuer Infektionsforschung (HZI). Publication: Rapid cell-free characterization of multi-subunit CRISPR effectors and transposons. Wimmer F, Mougiakos I, Englert F, Beisel CL. Mol Cell. 2022 Feb 16. pii: S1097-2765(22)00102-2. doi: 10.1016/j.molcel.2022.01.026. PubMed 35216669.
Backbone
  Vector backbone: pET28b
  Vector type: Bacterial Expression
Growth in bacteria
  Bacterial resistance: Kanamycin, 50 μg/mL
  Growth temperature: 37°C
  Growth strain: DH5alpha
  Copy number: Low Copy
Gene/Insert
  Gene/Insert name: S. thermophilus type I-E cas8
  Species: S. thermophilus
  Cloning method: Restriction Enzyme; 5′ cloning site Unknown (unknown if destroyed); 3′ cloning site Unknown (unknown if destroyed)
Terms and licenses: Academic/Nonprofit Terms; Industry Terms: Not Available to Industry
How to cite: pSth_Cas8 was a gift from Chase Beisel (Addgene plasmid # 178776 ; http://n2t.net/addgene:178776 ; RRID:Addgene_178776)
